Addgene plasmid #15320: myc-SpEAF pBacPAK8
Depositing lab: Joan Conaway & Ronald Conaway. Depositing organization: Stowers Institute for Medical Research. Publication: Identification and Characterization of a Schizosaccharomyces pombe RNA Polymerase II Elongation Factor with Similarity to the Metazoan Transcription Factor ELL. Banks CA, Kong SE, Spahr H, Florens L, Martin-Brown S, Washburn MP, Conaway JW, Mushegian A, Conaway RC. J Biol Chem. 2007 Feb 23. 282(8):5761-9. 10.1074/jbc.M610393200 PubMed 17150956.
Backbone
  Vector backbone: pBacPAK8
  Backbone manufacturer: Clontech
  Backbone size w/o insert (bp): 5538
  Vector type: Baculovirus construction
Growth in bacteria
  Bacterial resistance: Ampicillin, 100 μg/mL
  Growth temperature: 37°C
  Growth strain: DH5alpha
  Copy number: Unknown
Gene/Insert
  Gene/Insert name: ELL associated factor (alt names: SpEAF; eaf1)
  Species: S. pombe (fission yeast)
  Insert size (bp): 756
  GenBank ID: EF192607
  Entrez Gene: eaf1 (a.k.a. SPCC1223.10c)
  Tag / fusion protein: Myc (N terminal on backbone)
  Cloning method: Restriction Enzyme; 5′ cloning site Xho1 (not destroyed); 3′ cloning site Kpn1 (not destroyed)
  Sequencing primers: 5′ Bac1; 3′ Bac2
Terms and licenses: Academic/Nonprofit Terms; Industry Terms: Not Available to Industry
How to cite: myc-SpEAF pBacPAK8 was a gift from Joan Conaway & Ronald Conaway (Addgene plasmid # 15320 ; http://n2t.net/addgene:15320 ; RRID:Addgene_15320)
