[The description below was written by a language model from this plasmid's Addgene catalogue record.]
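Description:
myc-SpEAF pBacPAK8 is a baculovirus transfer plasmid built on the commercial pBacPAK8 backbone (about 5.5 kb without insert), a vector designed for constructing recombinant baculoviruses rather than for direct expression. It is propagated in E. coli under ampicillin selection; the record lists the copy number as unknown and provides no feature table, so the origin of replication, promoter and flanking viral sequences are not itemised. Transfer vectors of this type generally place the cloned gene between stretches of baculoviral genomic sequence so that, after co-transfection of insect cells with viral DNA, homologous recombination moves the expression cassette into the viral genome. The resulting virus then drives protein production in infected insect cells. In pBacPAK8 this is conventionally under a strong late viral promoter, although the record itself does not state the promoter.

The payload is a 756 bp insert encoding the Schizosaccharomyces pombe ELL-associated factor (SpEAF, gene eaf1), cloned by restriction digestion between XhoI at the 5′ end and KpnI at the 3′ end, with both sites preserved. The protein carries an N-terminal Myc epitope tag, recorded as lying on the backbone side of the junction, which allows detection or immunopurification with anti-Myc reagents.

The associated publication concerns the identification and characterisation of a fission yeast RNA polymerase II elongation factor related to the metazoan transcription factor ELL. This suggests the construct was used to produce tagged recombinant SpEAF in insect cells for biochemical study, such as analysing its association with the ELL-like partner and effects on transcription elongation.
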