>Addgene plasmid #15320 | myc-SpEAF pBacPAK8 | addgene partial sequence | sequence record 109998 | Polyhedrin-F 5'-AAATGATAACCATCTCGC-3'
AAAAACCTATAAATACGGATCTATGGAACAGAAGTTGATTTCCGAAGAAGACCTCGAGATGAATTCATTA
CAGAAGGGATCATACAAAGTTATTCCCGGGTCCAGCTTCTCAAAGAATTCAAATGGACTTTTATCTATTA
AATACAATTTTATACCAGAAAGTGTGGACCCTTCTCGTCGAGGTGTTTTAGAAAAGGCTCAGGAAGCCTA
TCGTCTACGTCTTCCTTCAACTTTTGATGATGACAGGCCTCATATATTTGAAGGCTCATGCCAACGAGCC
AGGAATGTGGACTGTGTACTAATTTTTAACGCTAAAACAAAGACATTCACACTGGAGCATATTGATGAGA
TTGCTCGATTAAATGCTTTACGCAATCCAAAAGTCTCTAAAACTGTACCTTCTAATGCCATCACTCAATC
TGATAATTCCCAAATCTCTGAATCCAAATCGACCTCTCAAAGTGCGGTCACGACTAATTCCACGAGACGT
AAAGAAAAGGAATTGGAAGCTTCAAAGGATGGAAAAATAAAACCTTCATCGAGCAATACTCGATATCCTG
CCATATCTAGCAAGGGACCAATCACCACCGATACCAACGATGAGCCTGACATGGAGGTCATGGAGTTGGA
TGACTTTGCCAAAGAGTTAGAGCTAGGATTTGATCAGGAATTTAATTCCATAGACGACCCCTCTACAGTA
TCCCAAACGGCCAGCAAACCAATCTCTTTGAGGGGTCTATCTTCGCAAGAGAGGGATTATGCTTCTTCTG
CTCAGGCAGAGGGTATCAGCAGCGCTTCCGAGGATGAGGATTAAGGTACCGAGCTCGAATTCCCGGGCGG
CCGCTTAATTAATTGATCCGGGTTATTAGTACATTTATTAAGCGCTAGATTCTGTGCGTTGTTGATTTAC
AGACAATTGTTGTACGTATTT
